Addgene plasmid #144956: TFORF3480
Purpose: Lentiviral vector for overexpressing transcription factor ORFs with unique 24-bp barcodes. Barcodes facilitate identification of transcription factors in pooled screens.
Depositing lab: Feng Zhang. Depositing organization: Broad Institute. Publication: A transcription factor atlas of directed differentiation. Joung J, Ma S, Tay T, Geiger-Schuller KR, Kirchgatterer PC, Verdine VK, Guo B, Arias-Garcia MA, Allen WE, Singh A, Kuksenko O, Abudayyeh OO, Gootenberg JS, Fu Z, Macrae RK, Buenrostro JD, Regev A, Zhang F. Cell. 2023 Jan 5;186(1):209-229.e26. doi: 10.1016/j.cell.2022.11.026. PubMed 36608654.
Backbone
  Vector backbone: pLX_TRC317
  Backbone manufacturer: Broad Institute Genetic Perturbation Platform
  Backbone size w/o insert (bp): 8264
  Vector type: Mammalian Expression, Lentiviral
  Selectable markers: Puromycin
Growth in bacteria
  Bacterial resistance: Ampicillin, 100 μg/mL
  Growth temperature: 37°C
  Growth strain: NEB Stable
  Copy number: High Copy
Gene/Insert
  Gene/Insert name: ZNF785
  Species: H. sapiens (human)
  Insert size (bp): 1421
  Entrez Gene: ZNF785 (a.k.a. FLJ32130)
  Promoter: EF1a
  Tag / fusion protein: V5 (C terminal on insert)
  Cloning method: Gateway Cloning
  Sequencing primers: 5′ GGGTGGAGACTGAAGTTAGGCCAG; 3′ CACATAGCGTAAAAGGAGCAACATAG
Resource information
  A portion of this plasmid was derived from a plasmid made by: Broad Institute Genetic Perturbation Platform
Terms and licenses: Academic/Nonprofit Terms; Industry Terms: Not Available to Industry
Depositor comments: NM_152458.6 Please test multiple small colonies in case of plasmid recombination. To make this collection available in a timely manner, a portion of this collection was not fully sequenced by Addgene. If an Addgene verified full plasmid sequence is not available, please contact us prior to placing an order to request the full sequence.
How to cite: TFORF3480 was a gift from Feng Zhang (Addgene plasmid # 144956 ; http://n2t.net/addgene:144956 ; RRID:Addgene_144956)
