[The description below was written by a language model from this plasmid's Addgene catalogue record and pLannotate feature annotations shown in this document.]
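Description:
TFORF3480 is a lentiviral mammalian expression plasmid built on the pLX_TRC317 backbone and carrying the human zinc-finger gene ZNF785, one member of a barcoded transcription factor ORF collection. It is propagated in E. coli through a high-copy ColE1/pUC-type origin with ampicillin selection (AmpR under its own bla promoter). An f1 origin and remnants of a lac/lacZα cloning region with T3 and T7 promoters also sit in the bacterial portion. The depositor notes that the plasmid can recombine, as is common for constructs carrying repeated LTRs.

The viral portion has a third-generation, self-inactivating layout. An RSV promoter drives a truncated HIV-1 5' LTR, followed by the Ψ packaging signal with a gag fragment, the RRE for Rev-dependent export of the genomic RNA, a cPPT/CTS, and a ΔU3 3' LTR followed by an SV40 poly(A) signal. Between the LTRs, an SV40 early promoter/origin region drives puromycin N-acetyltransferase, allowing selection of transduced cells. A separate EF-1α promoter drives the ZNF785 ORF, which was inserted by Gateway cloning and is flanked by attB1 and attB2 sites. A V5 epitope tag lies just downstream of attB2 and is recorded as a C-terminal fusion. A WPRE downstream enhances transcript expression.

According to the catalogue entry, each vector in the series carries a unique 24-bp barcode, which identifies the transcription factor in pooled overexpression screens such as directed-differentiation studies. The barcode is not annotated in the feature table, so its position is not stated. The short U6 promoter fragment annotated between the V5 tag and the WPRE has no function stated in the record.
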