Features (pLannotate 1.2.2; 34 found; start..end, strand, type, name):
      5..231     +  promoter       RSV promoter: Rous sarcoma virus enhancer/promoter
    232..412     +  LTR            5' LTR (truncated): truncated 5' long terminal repeat (LTR) from HIV-1
    459..584     +  misc_feature   HIV-1 Ψ: packaging signal of human immunodeficiency virus type 1
    568..931     +  CDS            HIV-1 gag (fragment): gag protein from human immunodeficiency virus 1; gag
   1077..1310    +  misc_feature   RRE: The Rev response element (RRE) of HIV-1 allows for Rev-dependent mRNA export from the nucleus to the cytoplasm.
   1687..1713    +  CDS            Rev (fragment): human immunodeficiency virus 1 (HIV-1) Rev protein; rev; enhances nuclear export of unspliced and incompletely spliced viral mRNAs
   1720..1743    +  promoter       SV40 promoter (fragment): SV40 early promoter
   1744..1815    +  promoter       SV40 promoter (fragment): SV40 enhancer and early promoter
   1839..1974    +  rep_origin     SV40 ori: SV40 origin of replication
   2020..2616    +  CDS            PuroR (fragment): puromycin N-acetyltransferase; pac from Streptomyces; confers resistance to puromycin
   2665..2782    +  misc_feature   cPPT/CTS: central polypurine tract and central termination sequence of HIV-1
   2847..2913    +  CDS            small t antigen (fragment): SV40 (simian virus 40) small t antigen
   2920..4098    +  promoter       EF-1α promoter: strong constitutive promoter for human elongation factor EF-1α
   4119..4136    +  protein_bind   attB1 (fragment): mutant version of attB; core recombination site for the Gateway® BP reaction BP Clonase™
   4142..5356    +  CDS            ZNF785: ZN785_HUMAN - Experimental evidence at protein level: Swiss-Prot protein existence level 1. May be involved in transcriptional regulation. From Homo sapiens (Human).
   5359..5382    -  protein_bind   attB2: mutant version of attB; recombination site for the Gateway® BP reaction BP Clonase™
   5390..5431    +  CDS            V5 tag: epitope tag from simian virus 5
   5447..5500    +  promoter       U6 promoter (fragment): RNA polymerase III promoter for human U6 snRNA
   5542..6130    +  misc_feature   WPRE: woodchuck hepatitis virus posttranscriptional regulatory element
   6181..6200    +  misc_feature   cPPT/CTS (fragment): central polypurine tract and central termination sequence of HIV-1
   6202..6435    +  LTR            3' LTR (ΔU3): self-inactivating 3' long terminal repeat (LTR) from HIV-1
   6513..6634    +  polyA_signal   SV40 poly(A) signal: SV40 polyadenylation signal
   6674..6809    +  rep_origin     SV40 ori: SV40 origin of replication
   6830..6848    -  promoter       T7 promoter: promoter for bacteriophage T7 RNA polymerase
   6856..7011    +  CDS            lacZα (fragment): LacZα fragment of β-galactosidase; lacZ fragment
   7016..7444    +  rep_origin     f1 ori (sequence partly withheld): f1 bacteriophage origin of replication; arrow indicates direction of (+) strand synthesis
   7497..7601    +  promoter       AmpR promoter: bla
   7602..8462    +  CDS            AmpR: β-lactamase; bla; confers resistance to ampicillin, carbenicillin, and related antibiotics
   8633..9221    +  rep_origin     ori: high-copy-number ColE1/pMB1/pBR322/pUC origin of replication
   9404..9496    +  CDS            lacI (fragment): lac repressor; lacI; The lac repressor binds to the lac operator to inhibit transcription in E. coli. This inhibition can be relieved by adding lactose or isopropyl-β-D-thiogalactopyranoside (IPTG).
   9509..9530    +  protein_bind   CAP binding site: CAP binding activates transcription in the presence of cAMP. E. coli catabolite activator protein
   9545..9575    +  promoter       lac promoter: promoter for the E. coli lac operon
   9583..9599    +  protein_bind   lac operator: The lac repressor binds to the lac operator to inhibit transcription in E. coli. This inhibition can be relieved by adding lactose or isopropyl-β-D-thiogalactopyranoside (IPTG). lac repressor encoded by lacI
   9644..9662    +  promoter       T3 promoter: promoter for bacteriophage T3 RNA polymerase
>Addgene plasmid #144956 | TFORF3480 | addgene full sequence | sequence record 404517 | Addgene NGS Result
TTAATGTAGTCTTATGCAATACTCTTGTAGTCTTGCAACATGGTAACGATGAGTTAGCAACATGCCTTAC
AAGGAGAGAAAAAGCACCGTGCATGCCGATTGGTGGAAGTAAGGTGGTACGATCGTGCCTTATTAGGAAG
GCAACAGACGGGTCTGACATGGATTGGACGAACCACTGAATTGCCGCATTGCAGAGATATTGTATTTAAG
TGCCTAGCTCGATACATAAACGGGTCTCTCTGGTTAGACCAGATCTGAGCCTGGGAGCTCTCTGGCTAAC
TAGGGAACCCACTGCTTAAGCCTCAATAAAGCTTGCCTTGAGTGCTTCAAGTAGTGTGTGCCCGTCTGTT
GTGTGACTCTGGTAACTAGAGATCCCTCAGACCCTTTTAGTCAGTGTGGAAAATCTCTAGCAGTGGCGCC
CGAACAGGGACTTGAAAGCGAAAGGGAAACCAGAGGAGCTCTCTCGACGCAGGACTCGGCTTGCTGAAGC
GCGCACGGCAAGAGGCGAGGGGCGGCGACTGGTGAGTACGCCAAAAATTTTGACTAGCGGAGGCTAGAAG
GAGAGAGATGGGTGCGAGAGCGTCAGTATTAAGCGGGGGAGAATTAGATCGCGATGGGAAAAAATTCGGT
TAAGGCCAGGGGGAAAGAAAAAATATAAATTAAAACATATAGTATGGGCAAGCAGGGAGCTAGAACGATT
CGCAGTTAATCCTGGCCTGTTAGAAACATCAGAAGGCTGTAGACAAATACTGGGACAGCTACAACCATCC
CTTCAGACAGGATCAGAAGAACTTAGATCATTATATAATACAGTAGCAACCCTCTATTGTGTGCATCAAA
GGATAGAGATAAAAGACACCAAGGAAGCTTTAGACAAGATAGAGGAAGAGCAAAACAAAAGTAAGACCAC
CGCACAGCAAGCGGCCGCTGATCTTCAGACCTGGAGGAGGAGATATGAGGGACAATTGGAGAAGTGAATT
ATATAAATATAAAGTAGTAAAAATTGAACCATTAGGAGTAGCACCCACCAAGGCAAAGAGAAGAGTGGTG
CAGAGAGAAAAAAGAGCAGTGGGAATAGGAGCTTTGTTCCTTGGGTTCTTGGGAGCAGCAGGAAGCACTA
TGGGCGCAGCGTCAATGACGCTGACGGTACAGGCCAGACAATTATTGTCTGGTATAGTGCAGCAGCAGAA
CAATTTGCTGAGGGCTATTGAGGCGCAACAGCATCTGTTGCAACTCACAGTCTGGGGCATCAAGCAGCTC
CAGGCAAGAATCCTGGCTGTGGAAAGATACCTAAAGGATCAACAGCTCCTGGGGATTTGGGGTTGCTCTG
GAAAACTCATTTGCACCACTGCTGTGCCTTGGAATGCTAGTTGGAGTAATAAATCTCTGGAACAGATTTG
GAATCACACGACCTGGATGGAGTGGGACAGAGAAATTAACAATTACACAAGCTTAATACACTCCTTAATT
GAAGAATCGCAAAACCAGCAAGAAAAGAATGAACAAGAATTATTGGAATTAGATAAATGGGCAAGTTTGT
GGAATTGGTTTAACATAACAAATTGGCTGTGGTATATAAAATTATTCATAATGATAGTAGGAGGCTTGGT
AGGTTTAAGAATAGTTTTTGCTGTACTTTCTATAGTGAATAGAGTTAGGCAGGGATATTCACCATTATCG
TTTCAGACCCACCTCCCAACCCCGAGGGGACCCATGCATTGCATCTCAATTAGTCAGCAACCAGGTGTGG
AAAGTCCCCAGGCTCCCCAGCAGGCAGAAGTATGCAAAGCATGCGTCTCAATTAGTCAGCAACCATAGTC
CCGCCCCTAACTCCGCCCATCCCGCCCCTAACTCCGCCCAGTTCCGCCCATTCTCCGCCCCATGGCTGAC
TAATTTTTTTTATTTATGCAGAGGCCGAGGCCGCCTCGGCCTCTGAGCTATTCCAGAAGTAGTGAGGAGG
CTTTTTTGGAGGCCTAGGCTTTTGCAAAAAGCTTTCTAGAGGTACCACCGGAGCTTACCATGACCGAGTA
CAAGCCCACGGTGCGCCTCGCCACCCGCGACGACGTCCCCAGGGCCGTACGCACCCTCGCCGCCGCGTTC
GCCGACTACCCCGCCACGCGCCACACCGTCGATCCGGACCGCCACATCGAGCGGGTCACCGAGCTGCAAG
AACTCTTCCTCACGCGCGTCGGGCTCGACATCGGCAAGGTGTGGGTCGCGGACGACGGCGCCGCCGTGGC
GGTCTGGACCACGCCGGAGAGCGTCGAAGCGGGGGCGGTGTTCGCCGAGATCGGCCCGCGCATGGCCGAG
TTGAGCGGTTCCCGGCTGGCCGCGCAGCAACAGATGGAAGGCCTCCTGGCGCCGCACCGGCCCAAGGAGC
CCGCGTGGTTCCTGGCCACCGTCGGCGTCTCGCCCGACCACCAGGGCAAGGGTCTGGGCAGCGCCGTCGT
GCTCCCCGGAGTGGAGGCGGCCGAGCGCGCCGGGGTGCCCGCCTTCCTGGAGACCTCCGCGCCCCGCAAC
CTCCCCTTCTACGAGCGGCTCGGCTTCACCGTCACCGCCGACGTCGAGGTGCCCGAAGGACCGCGCACCT
GGTGCATGACCCGCAAGCCCGGTGCCAGTTAACGAATTCTAGATCTTGAGACAAATGGCAGTATTCATCC
ACAATTTTAAAAGAAAAGGGGGGATTGGGGGGTACAGTGCAGGGGAAAGAATAGTAGACATAATAGCAAC
AGACATACAAACTAAAGAATTACAAAAACAAATTACAAAAATTCAAAATTTTCGGGTTTATTACAGGGAC
AGCAGAGATCCACTTTGGCGCCGGCTCGAGGCCTGCAGGTGCAAAGATGGATAAAGTTTTAAACAGAGAG
GAATCTTTGCAGCTAATGGACCTTCTAGGTCTTGAAAGGAGTGGGAATTGGCTCCGGTGCCCGTCAGTGG
GCAGAGCGCACATCGCCCACAGTCCCCGAGAAGTTGGGGGGAGGGGTCGGCAATTGAACCGGTGCCTAGA
GAAGGTGGCGCGGGGTAAACTGGGAAAGTGATGTCGTGTACTGGCTCCGCCTTTTTCCCGAGGGTGGGGG
AGAACCGTATATAAGTGCAGTAGTCGCCGTGAACGTTCTTTTTCGCAACGGGTTTGCCGCCAGAACACAG
GTAAGTGCCGTGTGTGGTTCCCGCGGGCCTGGCCTCTTTACGGGTTATGGCCCTTGCGTGCCTTGAATTA
CTTCCACCTGGCTGCAGTACGTGATTCTTGATCCCGAGCTTCGGGTTGGAAGTGGGTGGGAGAGTTCGAG
GCCTTGCGCTTAAGGAGCCCCTTCGCCTCGTGCTTGAGTTGAGGCCTGGCCTGGGCGCTGGGGCCGCCGC
GTGCGAATCTGGTGGCACCTTCGCGCCTGTCTCGCTGCTTTCGATAAGTCTCTAGCCATTTAAAATTTTT
GATGACCTGCTGCGACGCTTTTTTTCTGGCAAGATAGTCTTGTAAATGCGGGCCAAGATCTGCACACTGG
TATTTCGGTTTTTGGGGCCGCGGGCGGCGACGGGGCCCGTGCGTCCCAGCGCACATGTTCGGCGAGGCGG
GGCCTGCGAGCGCGGCCACCGAGAATCGGACGGGGGTAGTCTCAAGCTGGCCGGCCTGCTCTGGTGCCTG
GCCTCGCGCCGCCGTGTATCGCCCCGCCCTGGGCGGCAAGGCTGGCCCGGTCGGCACCAGTTGCGTGAGC
GGAAAGATGGCCGCTTCCCGGCCCTGCTGCAGGGAGCTCAAAATGGAGGACGCGGCGCTCGGGAGAGCGG
GCGGGTGAGTCACCCACACAAAGGAAAAGGGCCTTTCCGTCCTCAGCCGTCGCTTCATGTGACTCCACGG
AGTACCGGGCGCCGTCCAGGCACCTCGATTAGTTCTCGAGCTTTTGGAGTACGTCGTCTTTAGGTTGGGG
GGAGGGGTTTTATGCGATGGAGTTTCCCCACACTGAGTGGGTGGAGACTGAAGTTAGGCCAGCTTGGCAC
TTGATGTAATTCTCCTTGGAATTTGCCCTTTTTGAGTTTGGATCTTGGTTCATTCTCAAGCCTCAGACAG
TGGTTCAAAGTTTTTTTCTTCCATTTCAGGTGTCGTGAGGCTAGCATCGATTGATCAACAAGTTTGTACA
AAAAAGTTGGCATGGGGCCGCCCCTGGCGCCGCGCCCGGCCCACGTACCCGGGGAGGCCGGGCCCCGGAG
GACGAGGGAAAGCAGGCCGGGCGCCGTGAGCTTCGCGGACGTGGCCGTGTACTTCTCTCCCGAGGAGTGG
GAATGCCTGCGGCCAGCGCAGAGGGCCCTGTACCGGGACGTGATGCGGGAGACCTTCGGCCACCTGGGCG
CGCTGGGATTTTCAGTTCCCAAACCCGCTTTTATCTCGTGGGTGGAAGGAGAAGTGGAGGCGTGGAGCCC
GGAGGCCCAGGATCCCGACGGTGAGAGCTCTGCAGCTTTCAGCAGGGGCCAAGGACAGGAAGCAGGATCC
AGGGATGGGAATGAGGAGAAGGAAAGGCTGAAGAAGTGTCCAAAACAAAAAGAGGTGGCGCATGAAGTGG
CTGTCAAGGAGTGGTGGCCCAGCGTCGCCTGCCCAGAGTTCTGCAACCCTAGGCAGAGCCCCATGAATCC
CTGGCTCAAGGACACTCTGACCCGAAGACTGCCCCACTCTTGCCCAGACTGTGGCCGCAACTTCAGCTAC
CCTTCCCTCCTGGCCAGCCACCAGCGGGTCCACTCCGGGGAGCGGCCCTTCTCCTGCGGCCAGTGTCAGG
CGCGTTTCTCCCAGCGCAGGTACCTGCTCCAGCATCAGTTCATCCACACCGGCGAGAAGCCCTACCCCTG
CCCCGACTGCGGGCGCCGCTTCCGCCAGAGGGGTTCCCTGGCTATCCACAGGCGGGCTCACACCGGGGAG
AAGCCTTACGCGTGCTCAGACTGCAAGAGTCGCTTCACTTACCCCTACCTGCTGGCCATCCACCAGCGCA
AGCACACGGGCGAGAAGCCCTACAGCTGCCCCGATTGCAGCCTCCGTTTCGCCTACACCTCCCTGCTGGC
CATCCACAGGCGCATACACACCGGCGAGAAGCCCTACCCCTGTCCTGACTGCGGCCGCCGCTTCACCTAT
TCTTCCCTCCTCCTCAGTCACCGGCGCATTCACTCCGACAGCCGGCCCTTCCCCTGCGTGGAGTGTGGGA
AAGGCTTCAAGCGCAAGACCGCCCTGGAAGCCCATCGGTGGATCCACCGCTCCTGCAGCGAGAGGCGCGC
GTGGCAGCAGGCCGTGGTGGGGCGTTCAGAGCCCATCCCTGTTTTGGGAGGCAAGGATCCCCCAGTTCAC
TTCCGGCACTTTCCAGATATATTTCAAGAGTGTGGGTGCCCAACTTTCTTGTACAAAGTGGTTGATATCG
GTAAGCCTATCCCTAACCCTCTCCTCGGTCTCGATTCTACGTAGTAATGAACTAGTCCGTAACTTGAAAG
TATTTCGATTTCTTGGCTTTATATATCTTGTGGAAAGGACGACCAGAGTGTGTCACGTTCCTGAGGACGC
GTTAAGTCGACAATCAACCTCTGGATTACAAAATTTGTGAAAGATTGACTGGTATTCTTAACTATGTTGC
TCCTTTTACGCTATGTGGATACGCTGCTTTAATGCCTTTGTATCATGCTATTGCTTCCCGTATGGCTTTC
ATTTTCTCCTCCTTGTATAAATCCTGGTTGCTGTCTCTTTATGAGGAGTTGTGGCCCGTTGTCAGGCAAC
GTGGCGTGGTGTGCACTGTGTTTGCTGACGCAACCCCCACTGGTTGGGGCATTGCCACCACCTGTCAGCT
CCTTTCCGGGACTTTCGCTTTCCCCCTCCCTATTGCCACGGCGGAACTCATCGCCGCCTGCCTTGCCCGC
TGCTGGACAGGGGCTCGGCTGTTGGGCACTGACAATTCCGTGGTGTTGTCGGGGAAATCATCGTCCTTTC
CTTGGCTGCTCGCCTGTGTTGCCACCTGGATTCTGCGCGGGACGTCCTTCTGCTACGTCCCTTCGGCCCT
CAATCCAGCGGACCTTCCTTCCCGCGGCCTGCTGCCGGCTCTGCGGCCTCTTCCGCGTCTTCGCCTTCGC
CCTCAGACGAGTCGGATCTCCCTTTGGGCCGCCTCCCCGCGTCGACTTTAAGACCAATGACTTACAAGGC
AGCTGTAGATCTTAGCCACTTTTTAAAAGAAAAGGGGGGACTGGAAGGGCTAATTCACTCCCAACGAAGA
CAAGATCTGCTTTTTGCTTGTACTGGGTCTCTCTGGTTAGACCAGATCTGAGCCTGGGAGCTCTCTGGCT
AACTAGGGAACCCACTGCTTAAGCCTCAATAAAGCTTGCCTTGAGTGCTTCAAGTAGTGTGTGCCCGTCT
GTTGTGTGACTCTGGTAACTAGAGATCCCTCAGACCCTTTTAGTCAGTGTGGAAAATCTCTAGCAGTACG
TATAGTAGTTCATGTCATCTTATTATTCAGTATTTATAACTTGCAAAGAAATGAATATCAGAGAGTGAGA
GGAACTTGTTTATTGCAGCTTATAATGGTTACAAATAAAGCAATAGCATCACAAATTTCACAAATAAAGC
ATTTTTTTCACTGCATTCTAGTTGTGGTTTGTCCAAACTCATCAATGTATCTTATCATGTCTGGCTCTAG
CTATCCCGCCCCTAACTCCGCCCATCCCGCCCCTAACTCCGCCCAGTTCCGCCCATTCTCCGCCCCATGG
CTGACTAATTTTTTTTATTTATGCAGAGGCCGAGGCCGCCTCGGCCTCTGAGCTATTCCAGAAGTAGTGA
GGAGGCTTTTTTGGAGGCCTAGGGACGTACCCAATTCGCCCTATAGTGAGTCGTATTACGCGCGCTCACT
GGCCGTCGTTTTACAACGTCGTGACTGGGAAAACCCTGGCGTTACCCAACTTAATCGCCTTGCAGCACAT
CCCCCTTTCGCCAGCTGGCGTAATAGCGAAGAGGCCCGCACCGATCGCCCTTCCCAACAGTTGCGCAGCC
TGAATGGCGAATGGG
[124 nt withheld, positions 7016-7139]
C
[91 nt withheld, positions 7141-7231]
A
[49 nt withheld, positions 7233-7281]
CCTTTGACGTTGGAGTCCACGTTCTTT
[37 nt withheld, positions 7309-7345]
ACCCTATCTCGGTCTATTCTTTTGATTTATAAGGGATTTTGCCGATTTCGGCCTATTGGTTAAAAAATGA
GCTGATTTAACAAAAATTTAACGCGAATTTTAACAAAATATTAACGCTTACAATTTAGGTGGCACTTTTC
GGGGAAATGTGCGCGGAACCCCTATTTGTTTATTTTTCTAAATACATTCAAATATGTATCCGCTCATGAG
ACAATAACCCTGATAAATGCTTCAATAATATTGAAAAAGGAAGAGTATGAGTATTCAACATTTCCGTGTC
GCCCTTATTCCCTTTTTTGCGGCATTTTGCCTTCCTGTTTTTGCTCACCCAGAAACGCTGGTGAAAGTAA
AAGATGCTGAAGATCAGTTGGGTGCACGAGTGGGTTACATCGAACTGGATCTCAACAGCGGTAAGATCCT
TGAGAGTTTTCGCCCCGAAGAACGTTTTCCAATGATGAGCACTTTTAAAGTTCTGCTATGTGGCGCGGTA
TTATCCCGTATTGACGCCGGGCAAGAGCAACTCGGTCGCCGCATACACTATTCTCAGAATGACTTGGTTG
AGTACTCACCAGTCACAGAAAAGCATCTTACGGATGGCATGACAGTAAGAGAATTATGCAGTGCTGCCAT
AACCATGAGTGATAACACTGCGGCCAACTTACTTCTGACAACGATCGGAGGACCGAAGGAGCTAACCGCT
TTTTTGCACAACATGGGGGATCATGTAACTCGCCTTGATCGTTGGGAACCGGAGCTGAATGAAGCCATAC
CAAACGACGAGCGTGACACCACGATGCCTGTAGCAATGGCAACAACGTTGCGCAAACTATTAACTGGCGA
ACTACTTACTCTAGCTTCCCGGCAACAATTAATAGACTGGATGGAGGCGGATAAAGTTGCAGGACCACTT
CTGCGCTCGGCCCTTCCGGCTGGCTGGTTTATTGCTGATAAATCTGGAGCCGGTGAGCGTGGGTCTCGCG
GTATCATTGCAGCACTGGGGCCAGATGGTAAGCCCTCCCGTATCGTAGTTATCTACACGACGGGGAGTCA
GGCAACTATGGATGAACGAAATAGACAGATCGCTGAGATAGGTGCCTCACTGATTAAGCATTGGTAACTG
TCAGACCAAGTTTACTCATATATACTTTAGATTGATTTAAAACTTCATTTTTAATTTAAAAGGATCTAGG
TGAAGATCCTTTTTGATAATCTCATGACCAAAATCCCTTAACGTGAGTTTTCGTTCCACTGAGCGTCAGA
CCCCGTAGAAAAGATCAAAGGATCTTCTTGAGATCCTTTTTTTCTGCGCGTAATCTGCTGCTTGCAAACA
AAAAAACCACCGCTACCAGCGGTGGTTTGTTTGCCGGATCAAGAGCTACCAACTCTTTTTCCGAAGGTAA
CTGGCTTCAGCAGAGCGCAGATACCAAATACTGTTCTTCTAGTGTAGCCGTAGTTAGGCCACCACTTCAA
GAACTCTGTAGCACCGCCTACATACCTCGCTCTGCTAATCCTGTTACCAGTGGCTGCTGCCAGTGGCGAT
AAGTCGTGTCTTACCGGGTTGGACTCAAGACGATAGTTACCGGATAAGGCGCAGCGGTCGGGCTGAACGG
GGGGTTCGTGCACACAGCCCAGCTTGGAGCGAACGACCTACACCGAACTGAGATACCTACAGCGTGAGCT
ATGAGAAAGCGCCACGCTTCCCGAAGGGAGAAAGGCGGACAGGTATCCGGTAAGCGGCAGGGTCGGAACA
GGAGAGCGCACGAGGGAGCTTCCAGGGGGAAACGCCTGGTATCTTTATAGTCCTGTCGGGTTTCGCCACC
TCTGACTTGAGCGTCGATTTTTGTGATGCTCGTCAGGGGGGCGGAGCCTATGGAAAAACGCCAGCAACGC
GGCCTTTTTACGGTTCCTGGCCTTTTGCTGGCCTTTTGCTCACATGTTCTTTCCTGCGTTATCCCCTGAT
TCTGTGGATAACCGTATTACCGCCTTTGAGTGAGCTGATACCGCTCGCCGCAGCCGAACGACCGAGCGCA
GCGAGTCAGTGAGCGAGGAAGCGGAAGAGCGCCCAATACGCAAACCGCCTCTCCCCGCGCGTTGGCCGAT
TCATTAATGCAGCTGGCACGACAGGTTTCCCGACTGGAAAGCGGGCAGTGAGCGCAACGCAATTAATGTG
AGTTAGCTCACTCATTAGGCACCCCAGGCTTTACACTTTATGCTTCCGGCTCGTATGTTGTGTGGAATTG
TGAGCGGATAACAATTTCACACAGGAAACAGCTATGACCATGATTACGCCAAGCGCGCAATTAACCCTCA
CTAAAGGGAACAAAAGCTGGAGCTGCAAGC
