>Addgene plasmid #144956 | TFORF3480 | depositor partial sequence | sequence record 286983 | Insert
ATCGATTGATCAACAAGTTTGTACAAAAAAGTTGGCATGGGGCCGCCCCTGGCGCCGCGCCCGGCCCACG
TACCCGGGGAGGCCGGGCCCCGGAGGACGAGGGAAAGCAGGCCGGGCGCCGTGAGCTTCGCGGACGTGGC
CGTGTACTTCTCTCCCGAGGAGTGGGAATGCCTGCGGCCAGCGCAGAGGGCCCTGTACCGGGACGTGATG
CGGGAGACCTTCGGCCACCTGGGCGCGCTGGGATTTTCAGTTCCCAAACCCGCTTTTATCTCGTGGGTGG
AAGGAGAAGTGGAGGCGTGGAGCCCGGAGGCCCAGGATCCCGACGGTGAGAGCTCTGCAGCTTTCAGCAG
GGGCCAAGGACAGGAAGCAGGATCCAGGGATGGGAATGAGGAGAAGGAAAGGCTGAAGAAGTGTCCAAAA
CAAAAAGAGGTGGCGCATGAAGTGGCTGTCAAGGAGTGGTGGCCCAGCGTCGCCTGCCCAGAGTTCTGCA
ACCCTAGGCAGAGCCCCATGAATCCCTGGCTCAAGGACACTCTGACCCGAAGACTGCCCCACTCTTGCCC
AGACTGTGGCCGCAACTTCAGCTACCCTTCCCTCCTGGCCAGCCACCAGCGGGTCCACTCCGGGGAGCGG
CCCTTCTCCTGCGGCCAGTGTCAGGCGCGTTTCTCCCAGCGCAGGTACCTGCTCCAGCATCAGTTCATCC
ACACCGGCGAGAAGCCCTACCCCTGCCCCGACTGCGGGCGCCGCTTCCGCCAGAGGGGTTCCCTGGCTAT
CCACAGGCGGGCTCACACCGGGGAGAAGCCTTACGCGTGCTCAGACTGCAAGAGTCGCTTCACTTACCCC
TACCTGCTGGCCATCCACCAGCGCAAGCACACGGGCGAGAAGCCCTACAGCTGCCCCGATTGCAGCCTCC
GTTTCGCCTACACCTCCCTGCTGGCCATCCACAGGCGCATACACACCGGCGAGAAGCCCTACCCCTGTCC
TGACTGCGGCCGCCGCTTCACCTATTCTTCCCTCCTCCTCAGTCACCGGCGCATTCACTCCGACAGCCGG
CCCTTCCCCTGCGTGGAGTGTGGGAAAGGCTTCAAGCGCAAGACCGCCCTGGAAGCCCATCGGTGGATCC
ACCGCTCCTGCAGCGAGAGGCGCGCGTGGCAGCAGGCCGTGGTGGGGCGTTCAGAGCCCATCCCTGTTTT
GGGAGGCAAGGATCCCCCAGTTCACTTCCGGCACTTTCCAGATATATTTCAAGAGTGTGGGTGCCCAACT
TTCTTGTACAAAGTGGTTGATATCGGTAAGCCTATCCCTAACCCTCTCCTCGGTCTCGATTCTACGTAGT
AATGAACTAGTCCGTAACTTGAAAGTATTTCGATTTCTTGGCTTTATATATCTTGTGGAAAGGACGACCA
GAGTGTGTCACGTTCCTGAGG
