>Addgene plasmid #144956 | TFORF3480 | depositor partial sequence | sequence record 286984 | Barcode
CCAGAGTGTGTCACGTTCCTGAGG
